>Addgene plasmid #196696 | HA-APP-mGFP | addgene full sequence | sequence record 391081 | Addgene NGS Result
AACAAAATATTAACGCTTACAATTTCCATTCGCCATTCAGGCTGCGCAACTGTTGGGAAGGGCGATCGGT
GCGGGCCTCTTCGCTATTACGCCAGCTGGCGAAAGGGGGATGTGCTGCAAGGCGATTAAGTTGGGTAACG
CCAGGGTTTTCCCAGTCACGACGTTGTAAAACGACGGCCAGTGCCAAGCTGATCTATACATTGAATCAAT
ATTGGCAATTAGCCATATTAGTCATTGGTTATATAGCATAAATCAATATTGGCTATTGGCCATTGCATAC
GTTGTATCTATATCATAATATGTACATTTATATTGGCTCATGTCCAATATGACCGCCATGTTGACATTGA
TTATTGACTAGTTATTAATAGTAATCAATTACGGGGTCATTAGTTCATAGCCCATATATGGAGTTCCGCG
TTACATAACTTACGGTAAATGGCCCGCCTGGCTGACCGCCCAACGACCCCCGCCCATTGACGTCAATAAT
GACGTATGTTCCCATAGTAACGCCAATAGGGACTTTCCATTGACGTCAATGGGTGGAGTATTTACGGTAA
ACTGCCCACTTGGCAGTACATCAAGTGTATCATATGCCAAGTCCGCCCCCTATTGACGTCAATGACGGTA
AATGGCCCGCCTGGCATTATGCCCAGTACATGACCTTACGGGACTTTCCTACTTGGCAGTACATCTACGT
ATTAGTCATCGCTATTACCATGGTGATGCGGTTTTGGCAGTACACCAATGGGCGTGGATAGCGGTTTGAC
TCACGGGGATTTCCAAGTCTCCACCCCATTGACGTCAATGGGAGTTTGTTTTGGCACCAAAATCAACGGG
ACTTTCCAAAATGTCGTAATAACCCCGCCCCGTTGACGCAAATGGGCGGTAGGCGTGTACGGTGGGAGGT
CTATATAAGCAGAGCTCGTTTAGTGAACCGTCAGAATTTTGTAATACGACTCACTATAGGGCGGCCGGGA
ATTCGTCGACTGGATCCGGTACCGAGGAGATCTGCCGCCGCGATCGCCATGCTGCCCGGTTTGGCACTGC
TCCTGCTGGCCGCCTGGACGGCTCGGGCGGCTAGCTATCCGTACGACGTACCAGACTACGCAGGCGCGCC
TCTGGAGGTACCC
[315 nt withheld, positions 1134-1448]
CTTCTCGTTCCTGACAAGTGCAAATTCTTACACCAGGAGAGGATGGATGTTTGCGAAACTCATCTTCACT
GGCACACCGTCGCCAAAGAGACATGCAGTGAGAAGAGTACCAACTTGCATGACTACGGCATGTTGCTGCC
CTGCGGAATTGACAAGTTCCGAGGGGTAGAGTTTGTGTGTTGCCCACTGGCTGAAGAAAGTGACAATGTG
GATTCTGCTGATGCGGAGGAGGATGACTCGGATGTCTGGTGGGGCGGAGCAGACACAGACTATGCAGATG
GGAGTGAAGACAAAGTAGTAGAAGTAGCAGAGGAGGAAGAAGTGGCTGAGGTGGAAGAAGAAGAAGCCGA
TGATGACGAGGACGATGAGGATGGTGATGAGGTAGAGGAAGAGGCTGAGGAACCCTACGAAGAAGCCACA
GAGAGAACCACCAGCATTGCCACCACCACCACCACCACCACAGAGTCTGTGGAAGAGGTGGTTCGAGTTC
CTACAACAGCAGCCAGTACCCCTGATGCCGTTGACAAGTATCTCGAGACACCTGGGGATGAGAATGAA
[540 nt withheld, positions 2007-2546]
AAAGAGCAAAACTATTCAGATGACGTCTTGGCCAACATGATTAGTGAACCAAGGATCAGTTACGGAAACG
ATGCTCTCATGCCATCTTTGACCGAAACGAAAACCACCGTGGAGCTCCTTCCCGTGAATGGAGAGTTCAG
CCTGGACGATCTCCAGCCGTGGCATTCTTTTGGGGCTGACTCTGTGCCAGCCAACACAGAAAACGAAGTT
GAGCCTGTTGATGCCCGCCCTGCTGCCGACCGAGGACTGACCACTCGACCAGGTTCTGGGTTGACAAATA
TCAAGACGGAGGAGATCTCTGAAGTGAAGATG
[126 nt withheld, positions 2859-2984]
ACAGTGATCGTCATCACCTTGGTGATGCTGAAGAAGAAACAGTACACATCCATTCATCATGGTGTGGTGG
AGGTTGACGCCGCTGTCACCCCAGAGGAGCGCCACCTGTCCAAGATGCAGCAGAACGGCTACGAAAATCC
AACCTACAAGTTCTTTGAGCAGATGCAGAACACGCGTACGCGGCCGCTCGAGATGAGCGGGGGCGAGGAG
CTGTTCGCCGGCATCGTGCCCGTGCTGATCGAGCTGGACGGCGACGTGCACGGCCACAAGTTCAGCGTGC
GCGGCGAGGGCGAGGGCGACGCCGACTACGGCAAGCTGGAGATCAAGTTCATCTGCACCACCGGCAAGCT
GCCCGTGCCCTGGCCCACCCTGGTGACCACCCTCTGCTACGGCATCCAGTGCTTCGCCCGCTACCCCGAG
CACATGAAGATGAACGACTTCTTCAAGAGCGCCATGCCCGAGGGCTACATCCAGGAGCGCACCATCCAGT
TCCAGGACGACGGCAAGTACAAGACCCGCGGCGAGGTGAAGTTCGAGGGCGACACCCTGGTGAACCGCAT
CGAGCTGAAGGGCAAGGACTTCAAGGAGGACGGCAACATCCTGGGCCACAAGCTGGAGTACAGCTTCAAC
AGCCACAACGTGTACATCCGCCCCGACAAGGCCAACAACGGCCTGGAGGCTAACTTCAAGACCCGCCACA
ACATCGAGGGCGGCGGCGTGCAGCTGGCCGACCACTACCAGACCAACGTGCCCCTGGGCGACGGCCCCGT
GCTGATCCCCATCAACCACTACCTGAGCACTCAGACCAAGATCAGCAAGGACCGCAACGAGGCCCGCGAC
CACATGGTGCTCCTGGAGTCCTTCAGCGCCTGCTGCCACACCCACGGCATGGACGAGCTGTACAGGTCCG
GACTCAGATAAGTTTAAACGGCCGGCCGCGGTCATAGCTGTTTCCTGAACAGATCCCGGGTGGCATCCCT
GTGACCCCTCCCCAGTGCCTCTCCTGGCCCTGGAAGTTGCCACTCCAGTGCCCACCAGCCTTGTCCTAAT
AAAATTAAGTTGCATCATTTTGTCTGACTAGGTGTCCTTCTATAATATTATGGGGTGGAGGGGGGTGGTA
TGGAGCAAGGGGCAAGTTGGGAAGACAACCTGTAGGGCCTGCGGGGTCTATTGGGAACCAAGCTGGAGTG
CAGTGGCACAATCTTGGCTCACTGCAATCTCCGCCTCCTGGGTTCAAGCGATTCTCCTGCCTCAGCCTCC
CGAGTTGTTGGGATTCCAGGCATGCATGACCAGGCTCAGCTAATTTTTGTTTTTTTGGTAGAGACGGGGT
TTCACCATATTGGCCAGGCTGGTCTCCAACTCCTAATCTCAGGTGATCTACCCACCTTGGCCTCCCAAAT
TGCTGGGATTACAGGCGTGAACCACTGCTCCCTTCCCTGTCCTTCTGATTTTAAAATAACTATACCAGCA
GGAGGACGTCCAGACACAGCATAGGCTACCTGGCCATGCCCAACCGGTGGGACATTTGAGTTGCTTGCTT
GGCACTGTCCTCTCATGCGTTGGGTCCACTCAGTAGATGCCTGTTGAATTGGGTACGCGGCCAGCTTGGC
TGTGGAATGTGTGTCAGTTAGGGTGTGGAAAGTCCCCAGGCTCCCCAGCAGGCAGAAGTATGCAAAGCAT
GCATCTCAATTAGTCAGCAACCAGGTGTGGAAAGTCCCCAGGCTCCCCAGCAGGCAGAAGTATGCAAAGC
ATGCATCTCAATTAGTCAGCAACCATAGTCCCGCCCCTAACTCCGCCCATCCCGCCCCTAACTCCGCCCA
GTTCCGCCCATTCTCCGCCCCATGGCTGACTAATTTTTTTTATTTATGCAGAGGCCGAGGCCGCCTCGGC
CTCTGAGCTATTCCAGAAGTAGTGAGGAGGCTTTTTTGGAGGCCTAGGCTTTTGCAAAAAGCTCCCGGGA
GCTTGTATATCCATTTTCGGATCTGATCAAGAGACAGGATGAGGATCGTTTCGCATGATTGAACAAGATG
GATTGCACGCAGGTTCTCCGGCCGCTTGGGTGGAGAGGCTATTCGGCTATGACTGGGCACAACAGACAAT
CGGCTGCTCTGATGCCGCCGTGTTCCGGCTGTCAGCGCAGGGGCGCCCGGTTCTTTTTGTCAAGACCGAC
CTGTCCGGTGCCCTGAATGAACTGCAGGACGAGGCAGCGCGGCTATCGTGGCTGGCCACGACGGGCGTTC
CTTGCGCAGCTGTGCTCGACGTTGTCACTGAAGCGGGAAGGGACTGGCTGCTATTGGGCGAAGTGCCGGG
GCAGGATCTCCTGTCATCTCACCTTGCTCCTGCCGAGAAAGTATCCATCATGGCTGATGCAATGCGGCGG
CTGCATACGCTTGATCCGGCTACCTGCCCATTCGACCACCAAGCGAAACATCGCATCGAGCGAGCACGTA
CTCGGATGGAAGCCGGTCTTGTCGATCAGGATGATCTGGACGAAGAGCATCAGGGGCTCGCGCCAGCCGA
ACTGTTCGCCAGGCTCAAGGCGCGCATGCCCGACGGCGAGGATCTCGTCGTGACCCATGGCGATGCCTGC
TTGCCGAATATCATGGTGGAAAATGGCCGCTTTTCTGGATTCATCGACTGTGGCCGGCTGGGTGTGGCCG
ACCGCTATCAGGACATAGCGTTGGCTACCCGTGATATTGCTGAAGAGCTTGGCGGCGAATGGGCTGACCG
CTTCCTCGTGCTTTACGGTATCGCCGCTCCCGATTCGCAGCGCATCGCCTTCTATCGCCTTCTTGACGAG
TTCTTCTGAGCGGGACTCTGGGGTTCGAAATGACCGACCAAGCGACGCCCAACCTGCCATCACGAGATTT
CGATTCCACCGCCGCCTTCTATGAAAGGTTGGGCTTCGGAATCGTTTTCCGGGACGCCGGCTGGATGATC
CTCCAGCGCGGGGATCTCATGCTGGAGTTCTTCGCCCACCCCAACTTGTTTATTGCAGCTTATAATGGTT
ACAAATAAAGCAATAGCATCACAAATTTCACAAATAAAGCATTTTTTTCACTGCATTCTAGTTGTGGTTT
GTCCAAACTCATCAATGTATCTTATCATGTCTGTATACCGTCGACCTCTAGCTAGAGCTTGGCGTAATCA
TGGTCATAGCTGTTTCCTGTGTGAAATTGTTATCCGCTCACAATTCCACACAACATACGAGCCGGAAGCA
TAAAGTGTAAAGCCTGGGGTGCCTAATGAGTGAGCTAACTCACATTAATTGCGTTGCGCTCACTGCCCGC
TTTCCAGTCGGGAAACCTGTCGTGCCAGCTGCATTAATGAATCGGCCAACGCGCGGGGAGAGGCGGTTTG
CGTATTGGGCGCTCTTCCGCTTCCTCGCTCACTGACTCGCTGCGCTCGGTCGTTCGGCTGCGGCGAGCGG
TATCAGCTCACTCAAAGGCGGTAATACGGTTATCCACAGAATCAGGGGATAACGCAGGAAAGAACATGTG
AGCAAAAGGCCAGCAAAAGGCCAGGAACCGTAAAAAGGCCGCGTTGCTGGCGTTTTTCCATAGGCTCCGC
CCCCCTGACGAGCATCACAAAAATCGACGCTCAAGTCAGAGGTGGCGAAACCCGACAGGACTATAAAGAT
ACCAGGCGTTTCCCCCTGGAAGCTCCCTCGTGCGCTCTCCTGTTCCGACCCTGCCGCTTACCGGATACCT
GTCCGCCTTTCTCCCTTCGGGAAGCGTGGCGCTTTCTCATAGCTCACGCTGTAGGTATCTCAGTTCGGTG
TAGGTCGTTCGCTCCAAGCTGGGCTGTGTGCACGAACCCCCCGTTCAGCCCGACCGCTGCGCCTTATCCG
GTAACTATCGTCTTGAGTCCAACCCGGTAAGACACGACTTATCGCCACTGGCAGCAGCCACTGGTAACAG
GATTAGCAGAGCGAGGTATGTAGGCGGTGCTACAGAGTTCTTGAAGTGGTGGCCTAACTACGGCTACACT
AGAAGAACAGTATTTGGTATCTGCGCTCTGCTGAAGCCAGTTACCTTCGGAAAAAGAGTTGGTAGCTCTT
GATCCGGCAAACAAACCACCGCTGGTAGCGGTGGTTTTTTTGTTTGCAAGCAGCAGATTACGCGCAGAAA
AAAAGGATCTCAAGAAGATCCTTTGATCTTTTCTACGGGGTCTGACGCTCAGTGGAACGAAAACTCACGT
TAAGGGATTTTGGTCATGAGATTATCAAAAAGGATCTTCACCTAGATCCTTTTAAATTAAAAATGAAGTT
TTAAATCAATCTAAAGTATATATGAGTAAACTTGGTCTGACAGTTACCAATGCTTAATCAGTGAGGCACC
TATCTCAGCGATCTGTCTATTTCGTTCATCCATAGTTGCCTGACTCCCCGTCGTGTAGATAACTACGATA
CGGGAGGGCTTACCATCTGGCCCCAGTGCTGCAATGATACCGCGAGACCCACGCTCACCGGCTCCAGATT
TATCAGCAATAAACCAGCCAGCCGGAAGGGCCGAGCGCAGAAGTGGTCCTGCAACTTTATCCGCCTCCAT
CCAGTCTATTAATTGTTGCCGGGAAGCTAGAGTAAGTAGTTCGCCAGTTAATAGTTTGCGCAACGTTGTT
GCCATTGCTACAGGCATCGTGGTGTCACGCTCGTCGTTTGGTATGGCTTCATTCAGCTCCGGTTCCCAAC
GATCAAGGCGAGTTACATGATCCCCCATGTTGTGCAAAAAAGCGGTTAGCTCCTTCGGTCCTCCGATCGT
TGTCAGAAGTAAGTTGGCCGCAGTGTTATCACTCATGGTTATGGCAGCACTGCATAATTCTCTTACTGTC
ATGCCATCCGTAAGATGCTTTTCTGTGACTGGTGAGTACTCAACCAAGTCATTCTGAGAATAGTGTATGC
GGCGACCGAGTTGCTCTTGCCCGGCGTCAATACGGGATAATACCGCGCCACATAGCAGAACTTTAAAAGT
GCTCATCATTGGAAAACGTTCTTCGGGGCGAAAACTCTCAAGGATCTTACCGCTGTTGAGATCCAGTTCG
ATGTAACCCACTCGTGCACCCAACTGATCTTCAGCATCTTTTACTTTCACCAGCGTTTCTGGGTGAGCAA
AAACAGGAAGGCAAAATGCCGCAAAAAAGGGAATAAGGGCGACACGGAAATGTTGAATACTCATACTCTT
CCTTTTTCAATATTATTGAAGCATTTATCAGGGTTATTGTCTCATGAGCGGATACATATTTGAATGTATT
TAGAAAAATAAACAAATAGGGGTTCCGCGCACATTTCCCCGAAAAGTGCCACCTG
[124 nt withheld, positions 8290-8413]
C
[91 nt withheld, positions 8415-8505]
A
[49 nt withheld, positions 8507-8555]
CCTTTGACGTTGGAGTCCACGTTCTTT
[37 nt withheld, positions 8583-8619]
ACCCTATCTCGGTCTATTCTTTTGATTTATAAGGGATTTTGCCGATTTCGGCCTATTGGTTAAAAAATGA
GCTGATTTAACAAAAATTTAACGCGAATTTT
Features (pLannotate 1.2.2; 20 found; start..end, strand, type, name):
      1..25      +  rep_origin     M13 ori (fragment): M13 bacteriophage origin of replication; arrow indicates direction of (+) strand synthesis
     29..183     -  CDS            lacZα (fragment): LacZα fragment of β-galactosidase; lacZ fragment
    343..722     +  enhancer       CMV enhancer: human cytomegalovirus immediate early enhancer
    724..923     +  promoter       CMV promoter: human cytomegalovirus (CMV) immediate early promoter
    952..970     +  promoter       T7 promoter: promoter for bacteriophage T7 RNA polymerase
   1029..3155    +  CDS            APP (fragment) (sequence partly withheld): A4_HUMAN - Also known as A4, AD1. Experimental evidence at protein level: Swiss-Prot protein existence level 1. N-APP binds TNFRSF21 triggering caspase activation and degeneration of both neuronal cell bodies (via caspase-3) and axons (via caspase-6). From Homo sapiens (Human).
   3177..3890    +  CDS            TagGFP2: TagGFP2 is a basic (constitutively fluorescent) green fluorescent protein published in 2008, derived from Aequorea macrodactyla. It is reported to be a very rapidly-maturing monomer with low acid sensitivity.
   3952..4574    +  polyA_signal   hGH poly(A) signal: human growth hormone polyadenylation signal
   4603..4932    +  promoter       SV40 promoter: SV40 enhancer and early promoter
   4999..5790    +  CDS            neo: KKA2_KLEPN - Also known as kan, nptII. Experimental evidence at protein level: Swiss-Prot protein existence level 1. Resistance to kanamycin, neomycin, paromomycin, ribostamycin, butirosin and gentamicin B. From Klebsiella pneumoniae.
   5814..5972    +  CDS            ble (fragment): BLE_KLEPN - Experimental evidence at protein level: Swiss-Prot protein existence level 1. Binding protein with a strong affinity to the bleomycin family of antibiotics. Binds to CL990; an antimitotic-antibiotic compound. From Klebsiella pneumoniae.
   5967..6088    +  polyA_signal   SV40 poly(A) signal: SV40 polyadenylation signal
   6161..6177    -  protein_bind   lac operator: The lac repressor binds to the lac operator to inhibit transcription in E. coli. This inhibition can be relieved by adding lactose or isopropyl-β-D-thiogalactopyranoside (IPTG). lac repressor encoded by lacI
   6185..6215    -  promoter       lac promoter: promoter for the E. coli lac operon
   6230..6251    -  protein_bind   CAP binding site: CAP binding activates transcription in the presence of cAMP. E. coli catabolite activator protein
   6264..6356    -  CDS            lacI (fragment): lac repressor; lacI; The lac repressor binds to the lac operator to inhibit transcription in E. coli. This inhibition can be relieved by adding lactose or isopropyl-β-D-thiogalactopyranoside (IPTG).
   6539..7127    -  rep_origin     ori: high-copy-number ColE1/pMB1/pBR322/pUC origin of replication
   7298..8158    -  CDS            AmpR: β-lactamase; bla; confers resistance to ampicillin, carbenicillin, and related antibiotics
   8159..8263    -  promoter       AmpR promoter: bla
   8290..8718    +  rep_origin     f1 ori (sequence partly withheld): f1 bacteriophage origin of replication; arrow indicates direction of (+) strand synthesis
