[The description below was written by a language model from this plasmid's Addgene catalogue record and pLannotate feature annotations shown in this document.]
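Description:
HA-APP-mGFP is a mammalian expression plasmid built on the commercial pCMV6-AN-mGFP backbone, with a total size of about 8.7 kb. It encodes the 695-residue isoform of human amyloid precursor protein (APP695). It is propagated in E. coli through a high-copy ColE1/pUC-type origin with ampicillin selection from the β-lactamase gene. An f1 phage origin and remnants of lac sequences (lacZα, lacI fragments, lac promoter/operator) are also present as backbone carry-over. For selection in mammalian cells, an SV40 enhancer/early promoter drives a neomycin phosphotransferase gene terminated by an SV40 polyadenylation signal, allowing G418 selection of stable transfectants.

The expression cassette uses the human cytomegalovirus immediate-early enhancer and promoter, followed by a T7 promoter, to transcribe the APP open reading frame. This is followed closely by a monomeric green fluorescent protein, annotated in the sequence as TagGFP2, and a human growth hormone polyadenylation signal. The catalogue lists an HA epitope at the N-terminal end of the insert and mGFP at the C-terminus. The HA tag is not separately annotated in the feature table, so its exact position relative to the APP signal peptide is not stated. Because the N-terminal region of APP is extracellular, an HA epitope there should be accessible to antibodies on the surface of living cells, while the C-terminal GFP reports overall expression and localisation.

The stated purpose is single-molecule tracking and related measurements of APP in mammalian cells. The associated work examined APP processing and plasma membrane mobility under cholesterol enrichment.
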