Addgene plasmid #196696: HA-APP-mGFP
Purpose: Expresses APP695 with an HA tag an N-terminal for single molecule tracking and other measusers in mammalian cells
Depositing lab: Martino Calamai. Depositing organization: European Laboratory for Non-Linear Spectroscopy (LENS). Publication: APP and Bace1: Differential effect of cholesterol enrichment on processing and plasma membrane mobility. Capitini C, Bigi A, Parenti N, Emanuele M, Bianchi N, Cascella R, Cecchi C, Maggi L, Annunziato F, Pavone FS, Calamai M. iScience. 2023 Apr 11;26(5):106611. doi: 10.1016/j.isci.2023.106611. eCollection 2023 May 19. PubMed 37128606.
Backbone
  Vector backbone: pCMV6-AN-mGFP
  Backbone manufacturer: Origene
  Backbone size w/o insert (bp): 5800
  Total vector size (bp): 8720
  Vector type: Mammalian Expression
  Selectable markers: Neomycin (select with G418)
Growth in bacteria
  Bacterial resistance: Ampicillin, 100 μg/mL
  Growth temperature: 37°C
  Growth strain: DH5alpha
  Copy number: Unknown
Gene/Insert
  Gene/Insert name: Amyloid Precursor Protein 695 isoform (alt name: amyloid beta precursor protein, APP, APP695)
  Species: H. sapiens (human)
  Insert size (bp): 2900
  Entrez Gene: APP (a.k.a. AAA, ABETA, ABPP, AD1, APPI, CTFgamma, CVAP, PN-II, PN2, alpha-sAPP, preA4)
  Tag / fusion protein: HA (N terminal on insert); mGFP (C terminal on backbone)
  Cloning method: Unknown
  Sequencing primers: 5′ GGACTTTCCAAAATGTCG; 3′ CCCACCAGCCTTGTCCTAAT
Terms and licenses: Academic/Nonprofit Terms; Industry Terms: Not Available to Industry
How to cite: HA-APP-mGFP was a gift from Martino Calamai (Addgene plasmid # 196696 ; http://n2t.net/addgene:196696 ; RRID:Addgene_196696)
